Addgene plasmid #156034: SNW1
Purpose: For use in RBP tethering screen
Depositing lab: Eugene Yeo. Depositing organization: University of California, San Diego (UCSD). Publication: Large-scale tethered function assays identify factors that regulate mRNA stability and translation. Luo EC, Nathanson JL, Tan FE, Schwartz JL, Schmok JC, Shankar A, Markmiller S, Yee BA, Sathe S, Pratt GA, Scaletta DB, Ha Y, Hill DE, Aigner S, Yeo GW. Nat Struct Mol Biol. 2020 Oct;27(10):989-1000. doi: 10.1038/s41594-020-0477-6. Epub 2020 Aug 17. PubMed 32807991.
Backbone
  Vector backbone: E2.pEF5-DEST-FL-V5-MCP
  Backbone size w/o insert (bp): 7357
  Vector type: Mammalian Expression
Growth in bacteria
  Bacterial resistance: Ampicillin, 100 μg/mL
  Growth temperature: 37°C
  Growth strain: DH5alpha
  Copy number: High Copy
Gene/Insert
  Gene/Insert name: SNW1 (alt name: Accession: BC108903.1)
  Species: H. sapiens (human)
  Insert size (bp): 1611
  Mutation: none
  Entrez Gene: SNW1 (a.k.a. Bx42, FUN20, NCOA-62, PRPF45, Prp45, SKIIP, SKIP, SKIP1)
  Promoter: EF-1a
  Tag / fusion protein: V5-MCP (C terminal on backbone)
  Cloning method: Gateway Cloning
  Sequencing primers: 5′ TAATACGACTCACTATAGGG; 3′ gctcgagtctagagggc
Resource information
  A portion of this plasmid was derived from a plasmid made by: DNASU Plasmid Repository Center for Personalized Diagnostics Biodesign Institute
Terms and licenses: Academic/Nonprofit Terms; Industry Terms: Not Available to Industry
How to cite: SNW1 was a gift from Eugene Yeo (Addgene plasmid # 156034 ; http://n2t.net/addgene:156034 ; RRID:Addgene_156034)
