[The description below was written by a language model from this plasmid's Addgene catalogue record and pLannotate feature annotations shown in this document.]
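Description:
SNW1 is a mammalian expression plasmid built in the Gateway destination backbone E2.pEF5-DEST-FL-V5-MCP. It carries the human SNW1 open reading frame (also known as SKIP/SKIIP/PRPF45, unmutated, about 1.6 kb) and was made for a large-scale RNA-binding protein tethering screen. In bacteria it is maintained through a high-copy ColE1/pUC-type origin and selected with ampicillin via the β-lactamase gene. A partial f1 origin and lac promoter/operator remnants are also annotated in the backbone.

Expression is driven by the strong constitutive human EF-1α promoter, with a T7 promoter lying just upstream of the insert. The SNW1 coding sequence is flanked by attB1 and attB2 sites left by Gateway recombination. It is followed by a V5 epitope tag and the bacteriophage MS2 coat protein (MCP), recorded as a C-terminal V5-MCP fusion, and the unit ends with a bovine growth hormone polyadenylation signal. MCP binds specific MS2 RNA stem-loops, so the fusion can be recruited to a reporter transcript carrying such hairpins. This allows the effect of SNW1 on mRNA stability or translation to be measured independently of its natural RNA targets, while the V5 tag allows detection of the fusion protein.

Downstream, an FRT site directly precedes a hygromycin resistance coding sequence and an SV40 polyadenylation signal, with only a short SV40 promoter fragment annotated nearby. This layout resembles vectors designed for FLP-mediated integration at a genomic FRT site, with hygromycin selection after integration, although the record does not state that use. The sequenced record of about 8 kb is shorter than the sum of the listed backbone and insert sizes, as expected when the Gateway cassette is replaced by the insert.
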