Features (pLannotate 1.2.2; 24 found; start..end, strand, type, name):
      1..1179    +  promoter       EF-1α promoter: strong constitutive promoter for human elongation factor EF-1α
   1196..1214    +  promoter       T7 promoter: promoter for bacteriophage T7 RNA polymerase
   1294..1311    +  protein_bind   attB1 (fragment): mutant version of attB; core recombination site for the Gateway® BP reaction BP Clonase™
   1320..2927    +  CDS            SNW1: SNW1_HUMAN - Also known as SKIIP, SKIP From Homo sapiens (Human).
   2935..2952    -  protein_bind   attB2 (fragment): mutant version of attB; core recombination site for the Gateway® BP reaction BP Clonase™
   3078..3119    +  CDS            V5 tag: epitope tag from simian virus 5
   3132..3518    +  CDS            MS2: bacteriophage MS2 coat protein binds to a specific stem-loop structure in the viral RNA (Peabody, 1993)
   3580..3804    +  polyA_signal   bGH poly(A) signal: bovine growth hormone polyadenylation signal
   3808..3829    +  promoter       SV40 promoter (fragment): SV40 enhancer and early promoter
   3850..4083    +  rep_origin     f1 ori (fragment) (sequence partly withheld): f1 bacteriophage origin of replication; arrow indicates direction of (+) strand synthesis
   4088..4135    +  protein_bind   FRT: FLP-mediated recombination occurs in the 8-bp core sequence TCTAGAAA (Turan and Bode, 2011). FLP recombinase from the Saccharomyces cerevisiae 2μ plasmid
   4143..5165    +  CDS            HygR: aminoglycoside phosphotransferase from E. coli; aph(4)-Ia; confers resistance to hygromycin
   5175..5300    +  CDS            ble (fragment): BLE_KLEPN - Experimental evidence at protein level: Swiss-Prot protein existence level 1. Binding protein with a strong affinity to the bleomycin family of antibiotics. Binds to CL990; an antimitotic-antibiotic compound. From Klebsiella pneumoniae.
   5295..5416    +  polyA_signal   SV40 poly(A) signal: SV40 polyadenylation signal
   5489..5505    -  protein_bind   lac operator: The lac repressor binds to the lac operator to inhibit transcription in E. coli. This inhibition can be relieved by adding lactose or isopropyl-β-D-thiogalactopyranoside (IPTG). lac repressor encoded by lacI
   5513..5543    -  promoter       lac promoter: promoter for the E. coli lac operon
   5558..5579    -  protein_bind   CAP binding site: CAP binding activates transcription in the presence of cAMP. E. coli catabolite activator protein
   5592..5684    -  CDS            lacI (fragment): lac repressor; lacI; The lac repressor binds to the lac operator to inhibit transcription in E. coli. This inhibition can be relieved by adding lactose or isopropyl-β-D-thiogalactopyranoside (IPTG).
   5867..6455    -  rep_origin     ori: high-copy-number ColE1/pMB1/pBR322/pUC origin of replication
   6626..7486    -  CDS            AmpR: β-lactamase; bla; confers resistance to ampicillin, carbenicillin, and related antibiotics
   7487..7591    -  promoter       AmpR promoter: bla
   7650..7702    -  misc_feature   bom (fragment): basis of mobility region from pBR322
   7857..7875    +  enhancer       CMV enhancer (fragment): human cytomegalovirus immediate early enhancer
   7900..7966    +  CDS            small t antigen (fragment): SV40 (simian virus 40) small t antigen
>Addgene plasmid #156034 | SNW1 | addgene full sequence | sequence record 376043 | Addgene NGS Result
GGCTCCGGTGCCCGTCAGTGGGCAGAGCGCACATCGCCCACAGTCCCCGAGAAGTTGGGGGGAGGGGTCG
GCAATTGAACCGGTGCCTAGAGAAGGTGGCGCGGGGTAAACTGGGAAAGTGATGTCGTGTACTGGCTCCG
CCTTTTTCCCGAGGGTGGGGGAGAACCGTATATAAGTGCAGTAGTCGCCGTGAACGTTCTTTTTCGCAAC
GGGTTTGCCGCCAGAACACAGGTAAGTGCCGTGTGTGGTTCCCGCGGGCCTGGCCTCTTTACGGGTTATG
GCCCTTGCGTGCCTTGAATTACTTCCACCTGGCTGCAGTACGTGATTCTTGATCCCGAGCTTCGGGTTGG
AAGTGGGTGGGAGAGTTCGAGGCCTTGCGCTTAAGGAGCCCCTTCGCCTCGTGCTTGAGTTGAGGCCTGG
CCTGGGCGCTGGGGCCGCCGCGTGCGAATCTGGTGGCACCTTCGCGCCTGTCTCGCTGCTTTCGATAAGT
CTCTAGCCATTTAAAATTTTTGATGACCTGCTGCGACGCTTTTTTTCTGGCAAGATAGTCTTGTAAATGC
GGGCCAAGATCTGCACACTGGTATTTCGGTTTTTGGGGCCGCGGGCGGCGACGGGGCCCGTGCGTCCCAG
CGCACATGTTCGGCGAGGCGGGGCCTGCGAGCGCGGCCACCGAGAATCGGACGGGGGTAGTCTCAAGCTG
GCCGGCCTGCTCTGGTGCCTGGCCTCGCGCCGCCGTGTATCGCCCCGCCCTGGGCGGCAAGGCTGGCCCG
GTCGGCACCAGTTGCGTGAGCGGAAAGATGGCCGCTTCCCGGCCCTGCTGCAGGGAGCTCAAAATGGAGG
ACGCGGCGCTCGGGAGAGCGGGCGGGTGAGTCACCCACACAAAGGAAAAGGGCCTTTCCGTCCTCAGCCG
TCGCTTCATGTGACTCCACGGAGTACCGGGCGCCGTCCAGGCACCTCGATTAGTTCTCGAGCTTTTGGAG
TACGTCGTCTTTAGGTTGGGGGGAGGGGTTTTATGCGATGGAGTTTCCCCACACTGAGTGGGTGGAGACT
GAAGTTAGGCCAGCTTGGCACTTGATGTAATTCTCCTTGGAATTTGCCCTTTTTGAGTTTGGATCTTGGT
TCATTCTCAAGCCTCAGACAGTGGTTCAAAGTTTTTTTCTTCCATTTCAGGTGTCGTGAGGAATTAGCTT
GGTACTAATACGACTCACTATAGGGAGACCCAAGCTGGCTAGGTAAGCTTGGTACCGAGCTCGGATCCAC
TAGTCCAGTGTGGTGGAATTCTGCAGATATCAACAAGTTTGTACAAAAAAGTTGGCACCATGGCGCTCAC
CAGCTTTTTACCTGCACCTACTCAGCTATCTCAGGACCAGCTTGAGGCTGAAGAAAAGGCAAGATCCCAG
AGATCACGGCAGACCTCACTGGTCTCCTCCCGAAGAGAACCTCCCCCGTACGGATACCGGAAAGGCTGGA
TACCTCGGTTATTAGAGGATTTTGGAGATGGAGGTGCTTTTCCAGAGATCCATGTGGCCCAGTATCCACT
GGATATGGGACGAAAGAAAAAAATGTCGAATGCGCTGGCCATTCAGGTGGATTCTGAAGGAAAAATTAAA
TATGATGCAATTGCTCGACAAGGACAGTCAAAAGACAAGGTCATTTATAGCAAATACACTGACCTGGTTC
CAAAGGAGGTTATGAATGCAGATGATCCAGACCTGCAAAGGCCCGATGAAGAAGCTATTAAAGAGATAAC
AGAAAAGACAAGAGTAGCCTTAGAAAAATCTGTATCACAGAAGGTCGCCGCAGCCATGCCAGTTCGAGCA
GCTGACAAATTGGCTCCTGCTCAGTATATCCGATACACACCATCTCAGCAAGGAGTGGCATTCAACTCTG
GAGCTAAACAGAGGGTTATTCGGATGGTAGAAATGCAGAAAGATCCAATGGAGCCTCCAAGGTTCAAGAT
TAATAAGAAAATTCCCCGGGGACCACCTTCTCCTCCTGCGCCTGTCATGCATTCTCCTAGCCGAAAGATG
ACTGTAAAGGAACAACAAGAGTGGAAGATTCCTCCTTGTATTTCTAACTGGAAAAATGCAAAGGGTTATA
CAATTCCATTAGACAAACGTCTGGCTGCTGATGGAAGAGGACTACAGACAGTACACATAAATGAAAATTT
CGCCAAATTGGCAGAAGCCCTCTACATTGCTGATCGGAAGGCTCGTGAAGCTGTGGAAATGCGTGCCCAA
GTAGAGAGAAAAATGGCTCAGAAAGAAAAGGAAAAACATGAAGAGAAACTTAGAGAAATGGCCCAGAAAG
CCAGGGAAAGAAGAGCTGGGATCAAAACTCATGTGGAAAAAGAGGATGGGGAGGCACGTGAGAGGGATGA
AATCCGGCATGACAGGCGAAAAGAGAGACAGCATGACCGGAATCTTTCCAGGGCAGCTCCTGATAAGAGG
TCGAAACTTCAGAGAAATGAAAATCGGGATATCAGTGAAGTTATTGCTCTCGGTGTTCCTAATCCTCGGA
CTTCCAATGAAGTTCAGTATGACCAAAGGCTCTTCAACCAATCCAAGGGTATGGACAGTGGATTTGCAGG
TGGAGAAGATGAAATTTATAATGTTTATGATCAAGCCTGGAGAGGTGGTAAAGATATGGCCCAGAGTATT
TATAGGCCCAGTAAAAATCTGGACAAGGACATGTATGGTGATGACCTAGAAGCCAGAATAAAGACCAACA
GATTTGTTCCCGACAAGGAGTTTTCTGGTTCAGACCGTAGACAGAGAGGCCGAGAAGGACCAGTTCAGTT
TGAGGAAGATCCTTTTGGTTTGGACAAGTTTTTGGAAGAAGCCAAACAGCATGGTGGCTCTAAAAGACCC
TCAGATAGCAGCCGCCCCAAGGAACACGAGCATGAAGGCAAGAAGAGGAGGAAGGAATTGCCAACTTTCT
TGTACAAAGTGGTTGATATCCAGCACAGTGGCGGCCGCTCGAGTCTAGAGGGCCCGCGGTTCGAAACCAG
CGGAGGCGGCGGAAGCGGGGGAGGAGGCAGCGGCGGAGGCGGCAGCGGGGGCGGCGGAAGCGCTACCGGT
AAGCCTATCCCTAACCCTCTCCTCGGTCTCGATTCTACGCGTACCGGTATGGCTTCTAACTTTACTCAGT
TCGTTCTCGTCGACAATGGCGGAACTGGCGACGTGACTGTCGCCCCAAGCAACTTCGCTAACGGGGTCGC
TGAATGGATCAGCTCTAACTCGCGATCACAGGCTTACAAAGTAACCTGTAGCGTTCGTCAGAGCTCTGCG
CAGAATCGCAAATACACCATCAAAGTCGAGGTGCCTAAAGTGGCAACCCAGACTGTTGGTGGTGAAGAGC
TTCCTGTAGCCGGATGGAGATCTTACTTAAATATGGAACTAACCATTCCAATTTTCGCCACGAATTCCGA
CTGCGAGCTTATTGTTAAGGCAATGCAAGGTCTCCTAAAAGATGGAAACCCGATTCCCTCGGCCATCGCG
GCCAACTCCGGCATCTACGGAGGTGGAGGTGGATCTCGTACGGGTTAGTAATGAGTTTAAACCCGCTGAT
CAGCCTCGACTGTGCCTTCTAGTTGCCAGCCATCTGTTGTTTGCCCCTCCCCCGTGCCTTCCTTGACCCT
GGAAGGTGCCACTCCCACTGTCCTTTCCTAATAAAATGAGGAAATTGCATCGCATTGTCTGAGTAGGTGT
CATTCTATTCTGGGGGGTGGGGTGGGGCAGGACAGCAAGGGGGAGGATTGGGAAGACAATAGCAGGCATG
CTGGGGATGCGGTGGGCTCTATGGCTTCTGAGGCGGAAAGAACCAGCTGGGGCTCTAGGGGGTATCCCC
[124 nt withheld, positions 3850-3973]
C
[91 nt withheld, positions 3975-4065]
AGGGTGATGGTTCACGTACCTAGAAGTTCCTATTCCGAAGTTCCTATTCTCTAGAAAGTATAGGAACTTC
CTTGGCCAAAAAGCCTGAACTCACCGCGACGTCTGTCGAGAAGTTTCTGATCGAAAAGTTCGACAGCGTC
TCCGACCTGATGCAGCTCTCGGAGGGCGAAGAATCTCGTGCTTTCAGCTTCGATGTAGGAGGGCGTGGAT
ATGTCCTGCGGGTAAATAGCTGCGCCGATGGTTTCTACAAAGATCGTTATGTTTATCGGCACTTTGCATC
GGCCGCGCTCCCGATTCCGGAAGTGCTTGACATTGGGGAATTCAGCGAGAGCCTGACCTATTGCATCTCC
CGCCGTGCACAGGGTGTCACGTTGCAAGACCTGCCTGAAACCGAACTGCCCGCTGTTCTGCAGCCGGTCG
CGGAGGCCATGGATGCGATCGCTGCGGCCGATCTTAGCCAGACGAGCGGGTTCGGCCCATTCGGACCGCA
AGGAATCGGTCAATACACTACATGGCGTGATTTCATATGCGCGATTGCTGATCCCCATGTGTATCACTGG
CAAACTGTGATGGACGACACCGTCAGTGCGTCCGTCGCGCAGGCTCTCGATGAGCTGATGCTTTGGGCCG
AGGACTGCCCCGAAGTCCGGCACCTCGTGCACGCGGATTTCGGCTCCAACAATGTCCTGACGGACAATGG
CCGCATAACAGCGGTCATTGACTGGAGCGAGGCGATGTTCGGGGATTCCCAATACGAGGTCGCCAACATC
TTCTTCTGGAGGCCGTGGTTGGCTTGTATGGAGCAGCAGACGCGCTACTTCGAGCGGAGGCATCCGGAGC
TTGCAGGATCGCCGCGGCTCCGGGCGTATATGCTCCGCATTGGTCTTGACCAACTCTATCAGAGCTTGGT
TGACGGCAATTTCGATGATGCAGCTTGGGCGCAGGGTCGATGCGACGCAATCGTCCGATCCGGAGCCGGG
ACTGTCGGGCGTACACAAATCGCCCGCAGAAGCGCGGCCGTCTGGACCGATGGCTGTGTAGAAGTACTCG
CCGATAGTGGAAACCGACGCCCCAGCACTCGTCCGAGGGCAAAGGAATAGCACGTACTACGAGATTTCGA
TTCCACCGCCGCCTTCTATGAAAGGTTGGGCTTCGGAATCGTTTTCCGGGACGCCGGCTGGATGATCCTC
CAGCGCGGGGATCTCATGCTGGAGTTCTTCGCCCACCCCAACTTGTTTATTGCAGCTTATAATGGTTACA
AATAAAGCAATAGCATCACAAATTTCACAAATAAAGCATTTTTTTCACTGCATTCTAGTTGTGGTTTGTC
CAAACTCATCAATGTATCTTATCATGTCTGTATACCGTCGACCTCTAGCTAGAGCTTGGCGTAATCATGG
TCATAGCTGTTTCCTGTGTGAAATTGTTATCCGCTCACAATTCCACACAACATACGAGCCGGAAGCATAA
AGTGTAAAGCCTGGGGTGCCTAATGAGTGAGCTAACTCACATTAATTGCGTTGCGCTCACTGCCCGCTTT
CCAGTCGGGAAACCTGTCGTGCCAGCTGCATTAATGAATCGGCCAACGCGCGGGGAGAGGCGGTTTGCGT
ATTGGGCGCTCTTCCGCTTCCTCGCTCACTGACTCGCTGCGCTCGGTCGTTCGGCTGCGGCGAGCGGTAT
CAGCTCACTCAAAGGCGGTAATACGGTTATCCACAGAATCAGGGGATAACGCAGGAAAGAACATGTGAGC
AAAAGGCCAGCAAAAGGCCAGGAACCGTAAAAAGGCCGCGTTGCTGGCGTTTTTCCATAGGCTCCGCCCC
CCTGACGAGCATCACAAAAATCGACGCTCAAGTCAGAGGTGGCGAAACCCGACAGGACTATAAAGATACC
AGGCGTTTCCCCCTGGAAGCTCCCTCGTGCGCTCTCCTGTTCCGACCCTGCCGCTTACCGGATACCTGTC
CGCCTTTCTCCCTTCGGGAAGCGTGGCGCTTTCTCATAGCTCACGCTGTAGGTATCTCAGTTCGGTGTAG
GTCGTTCGCTCCAAGCTGGGCTGTGTGCACGAACCCCCCGTTCAGCCCGACCGCTGCGCCTTATCCGGTA
ACTATCGTCTTGAGTCCAACCCGGTAAGACACGACTTATCGCCACTGGCAGCAGCCACTGGTAACAGGAT
TAGCAGAGCGAGGTATGTAGGCGGTGCTACAGAGTTCTTGAAGTGGTGGCCTAACTACGGCTACACTAGA
AGAACAGTATTTGGTATCTGCGCTCTGCTGAAGCCAGTTACCTTCGGAAAAAGAGTTGGTAGCTCTTGAT
CCGGCAAACAAACCACCGCTGGTAGCGGTGGTTTTTTTGTTTGCAAGCAGCAGATTACGCGCAGAAAAAA
AGGATCTCAAGAAGATCCTTTGATCTTTTCTACGGGGTCTGACGCTCAGTGGAACGAAAACTCACGTTAA
GGGATTTTGGTCATGAGATTATCAAAAAGGATCTTCACCTAGATCCTTTTAAATTAAAAATGAAGTTTTA
AATCAATCTAAAGTATATATGAGTAAACTTGGTCTGACAGTTACCAATGCTTAATCAGTGAGGCACCTAT
CTCAGCGATCTGTCTATTTCGTTCATCCATAGTTGCCTGACTCCCCGTCGTGTAGATAACTACGATACGG
GAGGGCTTACCATCTGGCCCCAGTGCTGCAATGATACCGCGAGACCCACGCTCACCGGCTCCAGATTTAT
CAGCAATAAACCAGCCAGCCGGAAGGGCCGAGCGCAGAAGTGGTCCTGCAACTTTATCCGCCTCCATCCA
GTCTATTAATTGTTGCCGGGAAGCTAGAGTAAGTAGTTCGCCAGTTAATAGTTTGCGCAACGTTGTTGCC
ATTGCTACAGGCATCGTGGTGTCACGCTCGTCGTTTGGTATGGCTTCATTCAGCTCCGGTTCCCAACGAT
CAAGGCGAGTTACATGATCCCCCATGTTGTGCAAAAAAGCGGTTAGCTCCTTCGGTCCTCCGATCGTTGT
CAGAAGTAAGTTGGCCGCAGTGTTATCACTCATGGTTATGGCAGCACTGCATAATTCTCTTACTGTCATG
CCATCCGTAAGATGCTTTTCTGTGACTGGTGAGTACTCAACCAAGTCATTCTGAGAATAGTGTATGCGGC
GACCGAGTTGCTCTTGCCCGGCGTCAATACGGGATAATACCGCGCCACATAGCAGAACTTTAAAAGTGCT
CATCATTGGAAAACGTTCTTCGGGGCGAAAACTCTCAAGGATCTTACCGCTGTTGAGATCCAGTTCGATG
TAACCCACTCGTGCACCCAACTGATCTTCAGCATCTTTTACTTTCACCAGCGTTTCTGGGTGAGCAAAAA
CAGGAAGGCAAAATGCCGCAAAAAAGGGAATAAGGGCGACACGGAAATGTTGAATACTCATACTCTTCCT
TTTTCAATATTATTGAAGCATTTATCAGGGTTATTGTCTCATGAGCGGATACATATTTGAATGTATTTAG
AAAAATAAACAAATAGGGGTTCCGCGCACATTTCCCCGAAAAGTGCCACCTGACGTCGACGGATCGGGAG
ATCTCCCGATCCCCTATGGTGCACTCTCAGTACAATCTGCTCTGATGCCGCATAGTTAAGCCAGTATCTG
CTCCCTGCTTGTGTGTTGGAGGTCGCTGAGTAGTGCGCGAGCAAAATTTAAGCTACAACAAGGCAAGGCT
TGACCGACAATTGCATGAAGAATCTGCTTAGGGTTAGGCGTTTTGCGCTGCTTCGCGATGTACGGGCCAG
ATATACGCGTTGACATTGATTATTGACTAGGCTTTTGCAAAAAGCTTTGCAAAGATGGATAAAGTTTTAA
ACAGAGAGGAATCTTTGCAGCTAATGGACCTTCTAGGTCTTGAAAGGAGTGGGAATT
