>Addgene plasmid #156034 | SNW1 | depositor partial sequence | sequence record 301437 | Insert Sequence
ATGGCGCTCACCAGCTTTTTACCTGCACCTACTCAGCTATCTCAGGACCAGCTTGAGGCTGAAGAAAAGG
CAAGATCCCAGAGATCACGGCAGACCTCACTGGTCTCCTCCCGAAGAGAACCTCCCCCGTACGGATACCG
GAAAGGCTGGATACCTCGGTTATTAGAGGATTTTGGAGATGGAGGTGCTTTTCCAGAGATCCATGTGGCC
CAGTATCCACTGGATATGGGACGAAAGAAAAAAATGTCGAATGCGCTGGCCATTCAGGTGGATTCTGAAG
GAAAAATTAAATATGATGCAATTGCTCGACAAGGACAGTCAAAAGACAAGGTCATTTATAGCAAATACAC
TGACCTGGTTCCAAAGGAGGTTATGAATGCAGATGATCCAGACCTGCAAAGGCCCGATGAAGAAGCTATT
AAAGAGATAACAGAAAAGACAAGAGTAGCCTTAGAAAAATCTGTATCACAGAAGGTCGCCGCAGCCATGC
CAGTTCGAGCAGCTGACAAATTGGCTCCTGCTCAGTATATCCGATACACACCATCTCAGCAAGGAGTGGC
ATTCAACTCTGGAGCTAAACAGAGGGTTATTCGGATGGTAGAAATGCAGAAAGATCCAATGGAGCCTCCA
AGGTTCAAGATTAATAAGAAAATTCCCCGGGGACCACCTTCTCCTCCTGCGCCTGTCATGCATTCTCCTA
GCCGAAAGATGACTGTAAAGGAACAACAAGAGTGGAAGATTCCTCCTTGTATTTCTAACTGGAAAAATGC
AAAGGGTTATACAATTCCATTAGACAAACGTCTGGCTGCTGATGGAAGAGGACTACAGACAGTACACATA
AATGAAAATTTCGCCAAATTGGCAGAAGCCCTCTACATTGCTGATCGGAAGGCTCGTGAAGCTGTGGAAA
TGCGTGCCCAAGTAGAGAGAAAAATGGCTCAGAAAGAAAAGGAAAAACATGAAGAGAAACTTAGAGAAAT
GGCCCAGAAAGCCAGGGAAAGAAGAGCTGGGATCAAAACTCATGTGGAAAAAGAGGATGGGGAGGCACGT
GAGAGGGATGAAATCCGGCATGACAGGCGAAAAGAGAGACAGCATGACCGGAATCTTTCCAGGGCAGCTC
CTGATAAGAGGTCGAAACTTCAGAGAAATGAAAATCGGGATATCAGTGAAGTTATTGCTCTCGGTGTTCC
TAATCCTCGGACTTCCAATGAAGTTCAGTATGACCAAAGGCTCTTCAACCAATCCAAGGGTATGGACAGT
GGATTTGCAGGTGGAGAAGATGAAATTTATAATGTTTATGATCAAGCCTGGAGAGGTGGTAAAGATATGG
CCCAGAGTATTTATAGGCCCAGTAAAAATCTGGACAAGGACATGTATGGTGATGACCTAGAAGCCAGAAT
AAAGACCAACAGATTTGTTCCCGACAAGGAGTTTTCTGGTTCAGACCGTAGACAGAGAGGCCGAGAAGGA
CCAGTTCAGTTTGAGGAAGATCCTTTTGGTTTGGACAAGTTTTTGGAAGAAGCCAAACAGCATGGTGGCT
CTAAAAGACCCTCAGATAGCAGCCGCCCCAAGGAACACGAGCATGAAGGCAAGAAGAGGAGGAAGGAATA
G
